Addgene plasmid #145504: pGBW-m4046263
Purpose: Yeast Expression plasmid for SARS-CoV-2 leader protein
Depositing lab: Ginkgo Bioworks & Benjie Chen. Depositing organization: Ginkgo Bioworks.
Backbone
  Vector backbone: AmpR; 2u URA3
  Backbone size w/o insert (bp): 4078
  Vector type: Yeast Expression
  Selectable markers: URA3
Growth in bacteria
  Bacterial resistance: Ampicillin, 100 μg/mL
  Growth temperature: 37°C
  Growth strain: DH5alpha
  Copy number: High Copy
Gene/Insert
  Gene/Insert name: SARS-CoV-2 leader protein
  Species: S. cerevisiae (budding yeast); Severe acute respiratory syndrome coronavirus 2
  Insert size (bp): 533
  Mutation: wt
  Entrez Gene: ORF1ab (a.k.a. GU280_gp01)
  Promoter: pGAL1
  Tag / fusion protein: Cleavable thrombin;6xHIS (C terminal on backbone)
  Cloning method: Unknown
Resource information
  A portion of this plasmid was derived from a plasmid made by: GinkgoBioworks
Depositor comments: NCBI Reference Sequence: YP_009725297.1Created by gene synthesis with Not1 site.
How to cite: pGBW-m4046263 was a gift from Ginkgo Bioworks & Benjie Chen (Addgene plasmid # 145504 ; http://n2t.net/addgene:145504 ; RRID:Addgene_145504)
