[The description below was written by a language model from this plasmid's Addgene catalogue record and pLannotate feature annotations shown in this document.]
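Description:
pGBW-m4046263 is a yeast–E. coli shuttle plasmid built for galactose-inducible expression of the SARS-CoV-2 leader protein (nsp1, the N-terminal cleavage product of the ORF1ab/ORF1a polyprotein) in Saccharomyces cerevisiae. In bacteria it replicates from a high-copy ColE1/pUC-type origin and is selected with ampicillin through a β-lactamase gene that, according to the annotation, is driven by the cat promoter. A short rop-like segment is annotated directly adjacent to AmpR, but the catalogue lists the plasmid as high copy. Phage T3 and T7 early terminators and a tonB terminator flank the bacterial modules, presumably to insulate them from read-through transcription. In yeast, the 2μ origin supports multicopy episomal maintenance. The URA3 marker, with its own promoter, allows selection in ura3 strains on medium lacking uracil and counterselection with 5-FOA.

The expression cassette places the wild-type, synthesized coding sequence of about 530 bp between the Gal4-regulated GAL1 promoter and a CYC1 terminator. Transcription is therefore repressed in glucose and switched on by galactose. The record lists both yeast and the virus as species, which may reflect codon adaptation, although this is not stated. The backbone is recorded as adding a C-terminal thrombin-cleavable 6xHis tag, allowing metal-affinity purification followed by tag removal; these elements are not separately annotated in the feature table. The automated annotation matches the insert to a fragment of the replicase polyprotein 1a, but the functional text it carries describes nsp10. That text is generic to the polyprotein entry, and the catalogue identifies the insert as the leader protein. The plasmid belongs to a set of SARS-CoV-2 protein expression constructs intended for producing and studying individual viral proteins in yeast.
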