Features (pLannotate 1.2.2; 13 found; start..end, strand, type, name):
     25..466     +  promoter       GAL1 promoter: S. cerevisiae GAL1; inducible promoter, regulated by Gal4
    478..1014    +  CDS            R1A_SARS2 (fragment) (sequence partly withheld): Experimental evidence at protein level: Swiss-Prot protein existence level 1. [Non-structural protein 10]: Plays a pivotal role in viral transcription by stimulating both nsp14 3'-5' exoribonuclease and nsp16 2'-O-methyltransferase activities. Therefore plays an essential role in viral mRNAs cap methylation. From Severe acute respiratory syndrome coronavirus 2 (2019-nCoV) (SARS-CoV-2).
   1079..1251    +  terminator     CYC1 terminator (fragment): S. cerevisiae CYC1; transcription terminator for CYC1
   1287..1463    +  promoter       URA3 promoter (fragment): S. cerevisiae URA3
   1464..2267    +  CDS            URA3: orotidine-5'-phosphate decarboxylase, required for uracil biosynthesis; S. cerevisiae URA3; yeast auxotrophic marker, counterselectable with 5-fluoroorotic acid (5-FOA)
   2350..3332    -  rep_origin     2μ ori: yeast 2μ plasmid origin of replication
   3410..3439    +  terminator     T3Te terminator: phage T3 early transcription terminator
   3461..4048    +  rep_origin     ori: high-copy-number ColE1/pMB1/pBR322/pUC origin of replication
   4060..4087    -  terminator     T7Te terminator: phage T7 early transcription terminator
   4111..4302    -  CDS            rop: Rop protein, which maintains plasmids at low copy number; rop
   4303..5163    -  CDS            AmpR: β-lactamase; bla; confers resistance to ampicillin, carbenicillin, and related antibiotics
   5164..5266    -  promoter       cat promoter: promoter of the E. coli cat gene encoding chloramphenicol acetyltransferase
   5267..5298    -  terminator     tonB terminator: bidirectional E. coli tonB-P14 transcription terminator
>Addgene plasmid #145504 | pGBW-m4046263 | depositor full sequence | sequence record 287681 | Full Sequence
GCGGCCGCTTGCTATATTGAAGTACGGATTAGAAGCCGCCGAGCGGGCGACAGCCCTCCGACGGAAGACT
CTCCTCCGTGCGTCCTCGTCTTCACCGGTCGCGTTCCTGAAACGCAGATGTGCCTCGCGCCGCACTGCTC
CGAACAATAAAGATTCTACAATACTAGCTTTTATGGTTATGAAGAGGAAAAATTGGCAGTAACCTGGCCC
CACAAACCTTCAAATTAACGAATCAAATTAACAACCATAGGATGATAATGCGATTAGTTTTTTAGCCTTA
TTTCTGGGGTAATTAATCAGCGAAGCGATGATTTTTGATCTATTAACAGATATATAAATGGAAAAGCTGC
ATAACCACTTTAACTAATACTTTCAACATTTTCAGTTTGTATTACTTCTTATTCAAATGTCATAAAAGTA
TCAACAAAAAATTGTTAATATACCTCTATACTTTAACGTCAAGGAGAAAAAACTATAATGGAGAGCCTTG
TCCCTGGTTTCAAC
[348 nt withheld, positions 505-852]
AACGGTAATAAAGGAGCTGGTGGCCATAGTTACGGCGCCGATCTAAAGTCATTTGACTTAGGCGACGAGC
TTGGCACTGATCCTTATGAAGATTTTCAAGAAAACTGGAACACTAAACATAGCAGTGGTGTTACCCGTGA
ACTCATGCGTGAGCTTAACGGACTCGTGCCGAGAGGTTCTCACCATCATCACCATCATTAAACAGGCCCC
TTTTCCTTTGTCGATATCATGTAATTAGTTATGTCACGCTTACATTCACGCCCTCCTCCCACATCCGCTC
TAACCGAAAAGGAAGGAGTTAGACAACCTGAAGTCTAGGTCCCTATTTATTTTTTTTAATAGTTATGTTA
GTATTAAGAACGTTATTTATATTTCAAATTTTTCTTTTTTTTCTGTACAAAGCGGCCGCCGAACCACTAG
TGCACTGCAGTACACGGTTTCCTTGAAATTTTTTTGATTCGGTAATCTCCGAACAGAAGGAAGAACGAAG
GAAGGAGCACAGACTTAGATTGGTATATATACGCATATGTAGTGTTGAAGAAACATGAAATTGCCCAGTA
TTCTTAACCCAACTGCACAGAACAAAAACGTGCAGGAAACGAAGATAAATCATGTCGAAAGCTACATATA
AGGAACGTGCTGCTACTCATCCTAGTCCTGTTGCTGCCAAGCTATTTAATATCATGCACGAAAAGCAAAC
AAACTTGTGTGCTTCATTGGATGTTCGTACCACCAAGGAATTACTGGAGTTAGTTGAAGCATTAGGTCCC
AAAATTTGTTTACTAAAAACACATGTGGATATCTTGACTGATTTTTCCATGGAGGGCACAGTTAAGCCGC
TAAAGGCATTATCCGCCAAGTACAATTTTTTACTCTTCGAGGACAGAAAATTTGCTGACATTGGTAATAC
AGTCAAATTGCAGTACTCTGCGGGTGTATACAGAATAGCAGAATGGGCAGACATTACGAATGCACACGGT
GTGGTGGGCCCAGGTATTGTTAGCGGTTTGAAGCAGGCGGCAGAAGAAGTAACAAAGGAACCTAGAGGCC
TTTTGATGTTAGCAGAATTGTCATGCAAGGGCTCCCTATCTACTGGAGAATATACTAAGGGTACTGTTGA
CATTGCGAAGAGCGACAAAGATTTTGTTATCGGCTTTATTGCTCAAAGAGACATGGGTGGAAGAGATGAA
GGTTACGATTGGTTGATTATGACACCCGGTGTGGGTTTAGATGACAAGGGAGATGCATTGGGTCAACAGT
ATAGAACCGTGGATGATGTGGTTTCTACAGGATCTGACATTATTATTGTTGGAAGAGGACTATTTGCAAA
GGGAAGGGATGCTAAGGTAGAGGGTGAACGTTACAGAAAAGCAGGCTGGGAAGCATATTTGAGAAGATGC
GGCCAGCAAAACTAAAAAACTGTATTATAAGTAAATGCATGTATACTAAACTCACAAATTAGAGCTTCAA
TTTAATTATATCAGTTATTACCCGAGTAACGAAGCATCTGTGCTTCATTTTGTAGAACAAAAATGCAACG
CGAGAGCGCTAATTTTTCAAACAAAGAATCTGAGCTGCATTTTTACAGAACAGAAATGCAACGCGAAAGC
GCTATTTTACCAACGAAGAATCTGTGCTTCATTTTTGTAAAACAAAAATGCAACGCGAGAGCGCTAATTT
TTCAAACAAAGAATCTGAGCTGCATTTTTACAGAACAGAAATGCAACGCGAGAGCGCTATTTTACCAACA
AAGAATCTATACTTCTTTTTTGTTCTACAAAAATGCATCCCGAGAGCGCTATTTTTCTAACAAAGCATCT
TAGATTACTTTTTTTCTCCTTTGTGCGCTCTATAATGCAGTCTCTTGATAACTTTTTGCACTGTAGGTCC
GTTAAGGTTAGAAGAAGGCTACTTTGGTGTCTATTTTCTCTTCCATAAAAAAAGCCTGACTCCACTTCCC
GCGTTTACTGATTACTAGCGAAGCTGCGGGTGCATTTTTTCAAGATAAAGGCATCCCCGATTATATTCTA
TACCGATGTGGATTGCGCATACTTTGTGAACAGAAAGTGATAGCGTTGATGATTCTTCATTGGTCAGAAA
ATTATGAACGGTTTCTTCTATTTTGTCTCTATATACTACGTATAGGAAATGTTTACATTTTCGTATTGTT
TTCGATTCACTCTATGAATAGTTCTTACTACAATTTTTTTGTCTAAAGAGTAATACTAGAGATAAACATA
AAAAATGTAGAGGTCGAGTTTAGATGCAAGTTCAAGGAGCGAAAGGTGGATGGGTAGGTTATATAGGGAT
ATAGCACAGAGATATATAGCAAAGAGATACTTTTGAGCAATGTTTGTGGAAGCGGTATTCGCAATATTTT
AGTAGCTCGTTACAGTCCGGTGCGTTTTTGGTTTTTTGAAAGTGCGTCATCAGAGCGCTTTTGGTTTTCA
AAAGCGCTCTGAAGTTCCTATACTTTCTAGCTAGAGAATAGGAACTTCCCGAGCGGCCGCGTGTTACAAG
CTTGACTCCAGCGTAACTGGACTGCAATCAACTCACTGGCTCACCTTCACGGGTGGGCCTTTCTTCGGTA
GAAAATCAAAGGATCTTCTTGAGATCCTTTTTTTCTGCGCGTAATCTGCTGCTTGCAAACAAAAAAACCA
CCGCTACCAGCGGTGGTTTGTTTGCCGGATCAAGAGCTACCAACTCTTTTTCCGAGGTAACTGGCTTCAG
CAGAGCGCAGATACCAAATACTGTTCTTCTAGTGTAGCCGTAGTTAGGCCACCACTTCAAGAACTCTGTA
GCACCGCCTACATACCTCGCTCTGCTAATCCTGTTACCAGTGGCTGCTGCCAGTGGCGATAAGTCGTGTC
TTACCGGGTTGGACTCAAGACGATAGTTACCGGATAAGGCGCAGCGGTCGGGCTGAACGGGGGGTTCGTG
CACACAGCCCAGCTTGGAGCGAACGACCTACACCGAACTGAGATACCTACAGCGTGAGCTATGAGAAAGC
GCCACGCTTCCCGAAGGGAGAAAGGCGGACAGGTATCCGGTAAGCGGCAGGGTCGGAACAGGAGAGCGCA
CGAGGGAGCTTCCAGGGGTAAACGCCTGGTATCTTTATAGTCCTGTCGGGTTTCGCCACCTCTGACTTGA
GCATCGATTTTTGTGATGCTCGTCAGGGGGGCGGAGCCTATGGAAAAACGCCAGCAACGCAGAAAGGCCC
ACCCGAAGGTGAGCCAGGTGATTACATTTGGGCCCTCATCAGAGGTTTTCACCGTCATCACCGAAACGCG
CGAGGCAGCTGCGGTAAAGCTCATCAGCGTGGTCGTGAAGCGATTCACAGATGTCTGCCTGTTCATCCGC
GTCCAGCTCGTTGAGTTTCTCCAGAAGCGTTAATGTCTGGCTTCTGATAAAGCGGGCCATGTTAAGGGCG
GTTTTTTCCTGTTTGGTCACTTACCAATGCTTAATCAGTGAGGCACCTATCTCAGCGATCTGTCTATTTC
GTTCATCCATAGTTGCCTGACTCCCCGTCGTGTAGATAACTACGATGCGGGAGGGCTTACCATCTGGCCC
CAGTGCTGCAATGATACCGCGAGACCCACGCTCACCGGCTCCAGATTTATCAGCAATAAACCAGCCAGCC
GGGAGGGCCGAGCGCAGAAGTGATCCTGCAACTTTATCCGCCTCCATCCAGTCTATTAATTGTTGCCGGG
AAGCTAGAGTAAGTAGTTCGCCAGTTAATAGTTTGCGCAACGTTGTTGCCATTGCTACAGGCATCGTGGT
GTCACGCTCGTCGTTTGGTATGGCTTCATTCAGCTCCGGTTCCCAACGATCAAGGCGAGTTACATGATCC
CCCATGTTGTGCAAAAAAGCGGTTAGCTCCTTCGGTCCTCCGATCGTTGCCAGAAGTAAGTTGGCCGCAG
TGTTATCACTCATGGTTATGGCAGCACTGCATAATTCTCTTACTGTCATGCCATCCGTGAGATGCTTTTC
TGTGACTGGTGAGTACTCAACCAAGTCATTCTGAGAATAGTGTATGCGGCGACCGAGTTGCTCTTGCCCG
GCGTCAATACGGGATAATACCGCGCCACATAGCAGAACTTTAAAAGTGCTCATCATTGGAAAACGTTCTT
CGGGGCGTAAACTCTCAAGGATCTTACCGCTGTTGAGATCCAGTTCGATGTAACCCACTCGTGCACCCAA
CTGATCTTCAGCATCTTTTACTTTCACCAGCGTTTCTGGGTGAGCAAAAACAGGAAGGCAAAATGCCGCA
AAAAAGGGAATAAGGGCGACACGGAAATGTTGAATACTCATTTTAGCTTCCTTAGCTCCTGAAAATCTCG
ATAACTCAAAAAATACGCCCGGTAGTGATCTTATTTCATTATGGTGAAAGTTGGAACCTCTTACGTGCCG
ATCAAGTCAAAAGCCTCCGGTCGGAGGCTTTTGACTTTCTGCTATGGAGGTCAGGTATGATTTAAATGGT
CAGTTAGA
